>Addgene plasmid #121106 | Fuw PBRM1 mBD2 | addgene full sequence | sequence record 233681 | Addgene NGS Result
TAGGCGTTTTGCGCTGCTTCGCGATGTACGGGCCAGATATACGCGTTGACATTGATTATTGACTAGTTAT
TAATAGTAATCAATTACGGGGTCATTAGTTCATAGCCCATATATGGAGTTCCGCGTTACATAACTTACGG
TAAATGGCCCGCCTGGCTGACCGCCCAACGACCCCCGCCCATTGACGTCAATAATGACGTATGTTCCCAT
AGTAACGCCAATAGGGACTTTCCATTGACGTCAATGGGTGGAGTATTTACGGTAAACTGCCCACTTGGCA
GTACATCAAGTGTATCATATGCCAAGTACGCCCCCTATTGACGTCAATGACGGTAAATGGCCCGCCTGGC
ATTATGCCCAGTACATGACCTTATGGGACTTTCCTACTTGGCAGTACATCTACGTATTAGTCATCGCTAT
TACCATGGTGATGCGGTTTTGGCAGTACATCAATGGGCGTGGATAGCGGTTTGACTCACGGGGATTTCCA
AGTCTCCACCCCATTGACGTCAATGGGAGTTTGTTTTGGCACCAAAATCAACGGGACTTTCCAAAATGTC
GTAACAACTCCGCCCCATTGACGCAAATGGGCGGTAGGCGTGTACGGTGGGAGGTCTATATAAGCAGCGC
GTTTTGCCTGTACTGGGTCTCTCTGGTTAGACCAGATCTGAGCCTGGGAGCTCTCTGGCTAACTAGGGAA
CCCACTGCTTAAGCCTCAATAAAGCTTGCCTTGAGTGCTTCAAGTAGTGTGTGCCCGTCTGTTGTGTGAC
TCTGGTAACTAGAGATCCCTCAGACCCTTTTAGTCAGTGTGGAAAATCTCTAGCAGTGGCGCCCGAACAG
GGACTTGAAAGCGAAAGGGAAACCAGAGGAGCTCTCTCGACGCAGGACTCGGCTTGCTGAAGCGCGCACG
GCAAGAGGCGAGGGGCGGCGACTGGTGAGTACGCCAAAAATTTTGACTAGCGGAGGCTAGAAGGAGAGAG
ATGGGTGCGAGAGCGTCAGTATTAAGCGGGGGAGAATTAGATCGCGATGGGAAAAAATTCGGTTAAGGCC
AGGGGGAAAGAAAAAATATAAATTAAAACATATAGTATGGGCAAGCAGGGAGCTAGAACGATTCGCAGTT
AATCCTGGCCTGTTAGAAACATCAGAAGGCTGTAGACAAATACTGGGACAGCTACAACCATCCCTTCAGA
CAGGATCAGAAGAACTTAGATCATTATATAATACAGTAGCAACCCTCTATTGTGTGCATCAAAGGATAGA
GATAAAAGACACCAAGGAAGCTTTAGACAAGATAGAGGAAGAGCAAAACAAAAGTAAGACCACCGCACAG
CAAGCGGCCGCTGATCTTCAGACCTGGAGGAGGAGATATGAGGGACAATTGGAGAAGTGAATTATATAAA
TATAAAGTAGTAAAAATTGAACCATTAGGAGTAGCACCCACCAAGGCAAAGAGAAGAGTGGTGCAGAGAG
AAAAAAGAGCAGTGGGAATAGGAGCTTTGTTCCTTGGGTTCTTGGGAGCAGCAGGAAGCACTATGGGCGC
AGCGTCAATGACGCTGACGGTACAGGCCAGACAATTATTGTCTGGTATAGTGCAGCAGCAGAACAATTTG
CTGAGGGCTATTGAGGCGCAACAGCATCTGTTGCAACTCACAGTCTGGGGCATCAAGCAGCTCCAGGCAA
GAATCCTGGCTGTGGAAAGATACCTAAAGGATCAACAGCTCCTGGGGATTTGGGGTTGCTCTGGAAAACT
CATTTGCACCACTGCTGTGCCTTGGAATGCTAGTTGGAGTAATAAATCTCTGGAACAGATTTGGAATCAC
ACGACCTGGATGGAGTGGGACAGAGAAATTAACAATTACACAAGCTTAATACACTCCTTAATTGAAGAAT
CGCAAAACCAGCAAGAAAAGAATGAACAAGAATTATTGGAATTAGATAAATGGGCAAGTTTGTGGAATTG
GTTTAACATAACAAATTGGCTGTGGTATATAAAATTATTCATAATGATAGTAGGAGGCTTGGTAGGTTTA
AGAATAGTTTTTGCTGTACTTTCTATAGTGAATAGAGTTAGGCAGGGATATTCACCATTATCGTTTCAGA
CCCACCTCCCAACCCCGAGGGGACCCGACAGGCCCGAAGGAATAGAAGAAGAAGGTGGAGAGAGAGACAG
AGACAGATCCATTCGATTAGTGAACGGATCGGCACTGCGTGCGCCAATTCTGCAGACAAATGGCAGTATT
CATCCACAATTTTAAAAGAAAAGGGGGGATTGGGGGGTACAGTGCAGGGGAAAGAATAGTAGACATAATA
GCAACAGACATACAAACTAAAGAATTACAAAAACAAATTACAAAAATTCAAAATTTTCGGGTTTATTACA
GGGACAGCAGAGATCCAGTTTGGTTAGATCTCGAGTTTACCACTCCCTATCAGTGATAGAGAAAAGTGAA
AGTCGAGTTTACCACTCCCTATCAGTGATAGAGAAAAGTGAAAGTCGAGTTTACCACTCCCTATCAGTGA
TAGAGAAAAGTGAAAGTCGAGTTTACCACTCCCTATCAGTGATAGAGAAAAGTGAAAGTCGAGTTTACCA
CTCCCTATCAGTGATAGAGAAAAGTGAAAGTCGAGTTTACCACTCCCTATCAGTGATAGAGAAAAGTGAA
AGTCGAGTTTACCACTCCCTATCAGTGATAGAGAAAAGTGAAAGTCGAGCTCGGTACCCGGGTCGAGGTA
GGCGTGTACGGTGGGAGGCCTATATAAGCAGAGCTCGTTTAGTGAACCGTCAGATCGCCTGGAGACGCCA
TCCACGCTGTTTTGACCTCCATAGAAGACACCGGGACCGATCCAGCCTCCGCGGCCCCGAATTGCTAGCC
GATGGATTCGTGAATTCGCCACCATGGGTTCCAAGAGAAGAAGAGCTACCTCCCCTTCCAGCAGTGTCAG
CGGGGACTTTGATGATGGGCACCATTCTGTGTCAACACCAGGCCCAAGCAGGAAAAGGAGGAGACTTTCC
AATCTTCCAACTGTAGATCCTATTGCCGTGTGCCATGAACTCTATAATACCATCCGAGACTATAAGGATG
AACAGGGCAGACTTCTCTGTGAGCTCTTCATTAGGGCACCAAAGCGAAGAAATCAACCAGACTATTATGA
AGTGGTTTCTCAGCCCATTGACTTGATGAAAATCCAACAGAAACTAAAAATGGAAGAGTATGATGATGTT
AATTTGCTGACTGCTGACTTCCAGCTTCTTTTTAACAATGCAAAGTCCTATTATAAGCCAGATTCTCCTG
AATATAAAGCCGCTTGCAAACTCTGGGATTTGTACCTTCGAACAAGAAATGAGTTTGTTCAGAAAGGAGA
AGCAGATGACGAAGATGATGATGAAGATGGGCAAGACAATCAGGGCACAGTGACTGAAGGATCTTCTCCA
GCTTACTTGAAGGAGATCCTGGAGCAGCTTCTTGAAGCCATAGTTGTAGCTACAAATCCATCAGGACGTC
TCATTAGCGAACTTTTTCAGAAACTGCCTTCTAAAGTGCAATATCCAGATTATTATGCAATAATTAAGGA
GCCTATAGATCTCAAGACCATTGCCCAGAGGATACAGAATGGAAGCTACAAAAGTATTCATGCAATGGCC
AAAGATATAGATCTCCTCGCAAAAAATGCCAAAACTTATGCCGAGCCTGGCTCTCAAGTATTCAAGGATG
CAAATTCAATTAAAAAAATATTTTATATGAAAAAGGCTGAAATTGAACATCATGAAATGGCTAAGTCAAG
TCTTCGAATGAGGACTCCATCCAACTTGGCTGCAGCCAGACTGACAGGTCCTTCACACAGTAAAGGCAGC
CTTGGTGAAGAGAGAAATCCCACTAGCAAGTATTACCGTAATAAAAGAGCAGTACAAGGAGGTCGTTTAT
CAGCAATTACAATGGCACTTCAATATGGCTCAGAAAGTGAAGAAGATGCTGCTTTAGCTGCTGCACGCTA
TGAAGAGGGAGAGTCAGAAGCAGAAAGCATCACTTCCTTTATGGATGTTTCAAATCCTTTTTATCAGCTT
TATGACACAGTTAGGAGTTGTCGGAATAACCAAGGGCAGCTAATAGCTGAACCTTTTTACCATTTGCCTT
CAAAGAAAAAATACCCTGATTATTACCAGCAAATTAAAATGCCCATATCACTACAACAGATCCGAACAAA
ACTGAAGAATCAAGAATATGAAACTTTAGATCATTTGGAGTGTGATCTGAATTTAATGTTTGAAAATGCC
AAACGCTATAATGTGCCCAATTCAGCCATCTACAAGCGAGTTCTAAAATTGCAGCAAGTTATGCAGGCAA
AGAAGAAAGAGCTTGCCAGGAGAGACGATATCGAGGACGGAGACAGCATGATCTCTTCAGCCACCTCTGA
TACTGGTAGTGCCAAAAGAAAAAGTAAAAAGAACATAAGAAAGCAGCGAATGAAAATCTTATTCAATGTT
GTTCTTGAAGCTCGAGAGCCAGGTTCAGGCAGAAGACTTTGTGACCTATTTATGGTTAAACCATCCAAAA
AGGACTATCCTGATTATTATAAAATCATCTTGGAGCCAATGGACTTGAAAATAATTGAGCATAACATCCG
CAATGACAAATATGCTGGTGAAGAGGGAATGATAGAAGACATGAAGCTGATGTTCCGGAATGCCAGGCAC
TATAATGAGGAGGGCTCCCAGGTTTATAATGATGCACATATCCTGGAGAAGTTACTCAAGGAGAAAAGGA
AAGAGCTGGGCCCACTGCCTGATGATGATGACATGGCTTCTCCCAAACTCAAGCTGAGTAGGAAGAGTGG
CATTTCTCCTAAAAAATCAAAATACATGACTCCAATGCAGCAGAAACTAAATGAGGTCTATGAAGCTGTA
AAGAACTATACTGATAAGAGGGGTCGCCGCCTCAGTGCCATATTTCTGAGGCTTCCCTCTAGATCTGAGT
TGCCTGACTACTATCTGACTATTAAAAAGCCCATGGACATGGAAAAAATTCGAAGTCACATGATGGCCAA
CAAGTACCAAGATATTGACTCTATGGTTGAGGACTTTGTCATGATGTTTAATAATGCCTGTACGTACAAT
GAGCCGGAGTCTTTGATCTACAAAGATGCTCTTGTTCTACACAAAGTCCTGCTTGAAACACGCAGAGACC
TGGAGGGAGATGAGGACTCTCATGTCCCAAATGTGACTTTGCTGATTCAAGAGCTTATCCACAATCTTTT
TGTGTCAGTCATGAGTCATCAGGATGATGAGGGAAGATGCTACAGCGATTCTTTAGCAGAAATTCCTGCT
GTGGATCCCAACTTTCCTAACAAACCACCCCTTACATTTGACATAATTAGGAAGAATGTTGAAAATAATC
GCTACCGTCGGCTTGATTTATTTCAAGAGCATATGTTTGAAGTATTGGAACGAGCAAGAAGGATGAATCG
GACAGATTCAGAAATATATGAAGATGCAGTAGAACTTCAGCAGTTTTTTATTAAAATTCGTGATGAACTC
TGCAAAAATGGAGAGATTCTTCTTTCACCGGCACTCAGCTATACCACAAAACATTTGCATAATGATGTGG
AGAAAGAGAGAAAGGAAAAATTGCCAAAAGAAATAGAGGAAGATAAACTAAAACGAGAAGAAGAAAAAAG
AGAAGCTGAAAAGAGTGAAGATTCCTCTGGTGCTGCAGGCCTCTCAGGCTTACATCGCACATACAGCCAG
GACTGTAGCTTTAAAAACAGCATGTACCATGTTGGAGATTACGTCTATGTGGAACCTGCAGAGGCCAACC
TACAACCACATATCGTCTGTATTGAAAGACTGTGGGAGGATTCAGCTGGTGAAAAATGGTTGTATGGCTG
TTGGTTTTACCGACCAAATGAAACATTCCACCTGGCTACACGAAAATTTCTAGAAAAAGAAGTTTTTAAG
AGTGACTATTACAACAAAGTTCCAGTTAGTAAAATTCTAGGCAAGTGTGTGGTCATGTTTGTCAAGGAAT
ACTTTAAGTTATGCCCAGAAAACTTCCGAGATGAGGATGTTTTTGTCTGTGAATCACGGTATTCTGCCAA
AACCAAATCTTTTAAGAAAATTAAACTGTGGACCATGCCCATCAGCTCAGTCAGGTTTGTCCCTCGGGAT
GTGCCTCTGCCTGTGGTTCGCGTGGCCTCTGTATTTGCAAATGCAGATAAAGGTGATGATGAGAAGAATA
CAGACAACTCAGAGGACAGTCGAGCTGAAGACAATTTTAACTTGGAAAAGGAAAAAGAAGATGTCCCTGT
GGAAATGTCCAATGGTGAACCAGGTTGCCACTACTTTGAGCAGCTCCATTACAATGACATGTGGCTGAAG
GTTGGCGACTGTGTCTTCATCAAGTCCCATGGCCTGGTGCGTCCTCGTGTGGGCAGAATTGAAAAAGTAT
GGGTTCGAGATGGAGCTGCATATTTTTATGGCCCCATCTTCATTCACCCTGAAGAAACAGAGCATGAGCC
CACAAAAATGTTCTACAAAAAAGAAGTATTTCTGAGTAATCTGGAAGAAACCTGCCCCATGACATGTATT
CTCGGAAAGTGTGCTGTGTTGTCATTCAAGGACTTCCTCTCCTGCAGGCCAACTGAAATACCAGAAAATG
ACATTCTGCTTTGTGAGAGCCGCTACAATGAGAGCGACAAGCAGATGAAGAAATTCAAAGGATTGAAGAG
GTTTTCACTCTCTGCTAAAGTGGTAGATGATGAAATTTACTACTTCAGAAAACCAATTGTTCCTCAGAAG
GAGCCATCACCTTTGCTGGAAAAGAAGATCCAGTTGCTAGAAGCTAAATTTGCCGAGTTAGAAGGTGGAG
ATGATGATATTGAAGAGATGGGAGAAGAAGATAGTGAGGTCATTGAACCTCCTTCTCTACCTCAGCTTCA
GACCCCCCTGGCCAGTGAGCTGGACCTCATGCCCTACACACCCCCACAGTCTACCCCAAAGTCTGCCAAA
GGCAGTGCAAAGAAGGAAGGCTCCAAACGGAAAATCAACATGAGTGGCTACATCCTGTTCAGCAGTGAGA
TGAGGGCTGTGATTAAGGCCCAACACCCAGACTACTCTTTCGGGGAGCTCAGCCGCCTGGTGGGGACAGA
ATGGAGAAATCTTGAGACAGCCAAGAAAGCAGAATATGAAGGCATGATGGGTGGCTATCCGCCAGGCCTT
CCACCTTTGCAGGGCCCAGTTGATGGCCTTGTTAGCATGGGCAGCATGCAGCCACTTCACCCTGGGGGGC
CTCCACCCCACCATCTTCCGCCAGGTGTGCCTGGCCTCCCGGGCATCCCACCACCGGGTGTGATGAACCA
AGGAGTGGCCCCTATGGTAGGGACTCCAGCACCGGGTGGAAGTCCATATGGACAACAGGTGGGAGTTTTG
GGGCCTCCAGGGCAGCAGGCACCACCTCCATATCCCGGCCCACATCCAGCTGGACCCCCTGTCATACAGC
AGCCAACAACACCCATGTTTGTAGCTCCCCCACCAAAGACCCAGCGGCTTCTTCACTCAGAGGCCTACCT
GAAATACATTGAAGGACTCAGTGCGGAGTCCAACAGCATTAGCAAGTGGGATCAGACACTGGCAGCTCGA
AGACGCGACGTCCATTTGTCGAAAGAACAGGAGAGCCGCCTACCCTCTCACTGGCTGAAAAGCAAAGGGG
CCCACACCACCATGGCAGATGCCCTCTGGCGCCTTCGAGATTTGATGCTCCGGGACACCCTCAACATTCG
CCAAGCATACAACCTAGAAAATGTTTAAGAATTCCATACCGGTTACCGGGTAGGGGAGGCGCTTTTCCCA
AGGCAGTCTGGAGCATGCGCTTTAGCAGCCCCGCTGGGCACTTGGCGCTACACAAGTGGCCTCTGGCCTC
GCACACATTCCACATCCACCGGTAGGCGCCAACCGGCTCCGTTCTTTGGTGGCCCCTTCGCGCCACCTTC
TACTCCTCCCCTAGTCAGGAAGTTCCCCCCCGCCCCGCAGCTCGCGTCGTGCAGGACGTGACAAATGGAA
GTAGCACGTCTCACTAGTCTCGTGCAGATGGACAGCACCGCTGAGCAATGGAAGCGGGTAGGCCTTTGGG
GCAGCGGCCAATAGCAGCTTTGCTCCTTCGCTTTCTGGGCTCAGAGGCTGGGAAGGGGTGGGTCCGGGGG
CGGGCTCAGGGGCGGGCTCAGGGGCGGGGCGGGCGCCCGAAGGTCCTCCGGAGGCCCGGCATTCTGCACG
CTTCAAAAGCGCACGTCTGCCGCGCTGTTCTCCTCTTCCTCATCTCCGGGCCTTTCGACCTGCAGCCCAA
GCTTACCATGACCGAGTACAAGCCCACGGTGCGCCTCGCCACCCGCGACGACGTCCCCAGGGCCGTACGC
ACCCTCGCCGCCGCGTTCGCCGACTACCCCGCCACGCGCCACACCGTCGATCCGGACCGCCACATCGAGC
GGGTCACCGAGCTGCAAGAACTCTTCCTCACGCGCGTCGGGCTCGACATCGGCAAGGTGTGGGTCGCGGA
CGACGGCGCCGCGGTGGCGGTCTGGACCACGCCGGAGAGCGTCGAAGCGGGGGCGGTGTTCGCCGAGATC
GGCCCGCGCATGGCCGAGTTGAGCGGTTCCCGGCTGGCCGCGCAGCAACAGATGGAAGGCCTCCTGGCGC
CGCACCGGCCCAAGGAGCCCGCGTGGTTCCTGGCCACCGTCGGCGTCTCGCCCGACCACCAGGGCAAGGG
TCTGGGCAGCGCCGTCGTGCTCCCCGGAGTGGAGGCGGCCGAGCGCGCCGGGGTGCCCGCCTTCCTGGAG
ACCTCCGCGCCCCGCAACCTCCCCTTCTACGAGCGGCTCGGCTTCACCGTCACCGCCGACGTCGAGGTGC
CCGAAGGACCGCGCACCTGGTGCATGACCCGCAAGCCCGGTGCCTGAAATTCGATATCAAGCTTATCGAT
AATCAACCTCTGGATTACAAAATTTGTGAAAGATTGACTGGTATTCTTAACTATGTTGCTCCTTTTACGC
TATGTGGATACGCTGCTTTAATGCCTTTGTATCATGCTATTGCTTCCCGTATGGCTTTCATTTTCTCCTC
CTTGTATAAATCCTGGTTGCTGTCTCTTTATGAGGAGTTGTGGCCCGTTGTCAGGCAACGTGGCGTGGTG
TGCACTGTGTTTGCTGACGCAACCCCCACTGGTTGGGGCATTGCCACCACCTGTCAGCTCCTTTCCGGGA
CTTTCGCTTTCCCCCTCCCTATTGCCACGGCGGAACTCATCGCCGCCTGCCTTGCCCGCTGCTGGACAGG
GGCTCGGCTGTTGGGCACTGACAATTCCGTGGTGTTGTCGGGGAAATCATCGTCCTTTCCTTGGCTGCTC
GCCTGTGTTGCCACCTGGATTCTGCGCGGGACGTCCTTCTGCTACGTCCCTTCGGCCCTCAATCCAGCGG
ACCTTCCTTCCCGCGGCCTGCTGCCGGCTCTGCGGCCTCTTCCGCGTCTTCGCCTTCGCCCTCAGACGAG
TCGGATCTCCCTTTGGGCCGCCTCCCCGCATCGATACCGTCGACCTCGAGACCTAGAAAAACATGGAGCA
ATCACAAGTAGCAATACAGCAGCTACCAATGCTGATTGTGCCTGGCTAGAAGCACAAGAGGAGGAGGAGG
TGGGTTTTCCAGTCACACCTCAGGTACCTTTAAGACCAATGACTTACAAGGCAGCTGTAGATCTTAGCCA
CTTTTTAAAAGAAAAGGGGGGACTGGAAGGGCTAATTCACTCCCAACGAAGACAAGATATCCTTGATCTG
TGGATCTACCACACACAAGGCTACTTCCCTGATTGGCAGAACTACACACCAGGGCCAGGGATCAGATATC
CACTGACCTTTGGATGGTGCTACAAGCTAGTACCAGTTGAGCAAGAGAAGGTAGAAGAAGCCAATGAAGG
AGAGAACACCCGCTTGTTACACCCTGTGAGCCTGCATGGGATGGATGACCCGGAGAGAGAAGTATTAGAG
TGGAGGTTTGACAGCCGCCTAGCATTTCATCACATGGCCCGAGAGCTGCATCCGGACTGTACTGGGTCTC
TCTGGTTAGACCAGATCTGAGCCTGGGAGCTCTCTGGCTAACTAGGGAACCCACTGCTTAAGCCTCAATA
AAGCTTGCCTTGAGTGCTTCAAGTAGTGTGTGCCCGTCTGTTGTGTGACTCTGGTAACTAGAGATCCCTC
AGACCCTTTTAGTCAGTGTGGAAAATCTCTAGCAGGGCCCGTTTAAACCCGCTGATCAGCCTCGACTGTG
CCTTCTAGTTGCCAGCCATCTGTTGTTTGCCCCTCCCCCGTGCCTTCCTTGACCCTGGAAGGTGCCACTC
CCACTGTCCTTTCCTAATAAAATGAGGAAATTGCATCGCATTGTCTGAGTAGGTGTCATTCTATTCTGGG
GGGTGGGGTGGGGCAGGACAGCAAGGGGGAGGATTGGGAAGACAATAGCAGGCATGCTGGGGATGCGGTG
GGCTCTATGGCTTCTGAGGCGGAAAGAACCAGCTGGGGCTCTAGGGGGTATCCCC
[124 nt withheld, positions 10556-10679]
C
[91 nt withheld, positions 10681-10771]
A
[49 nt withheld, positions 10773-10821]
CCTTTGACGTTGGAGTCCACGTTCTTT
[37 nt withheld, positions 10849-10885]
ACCCTATCTCGGTCTATTCTTTTGATTTATAAGGGATTTTGCCGATTTCGGCCTATTGGTTAAAAAATGA
GCTGATTTAACAAAAATTTAACGCGAATTAATTCTGTGGAATGTGTGTCAGTTAGGGTGTGGAAAGTCCC
CAGGCTCCCCAGCAGGCAGAAGTATGCAAAGCATGCATCTCAATTAGTCAGCAACCAGGTGTGGAAAGTC
CCCAGGCTCCCCAGCAGGCAGAAGTATGCAAAGCATGCATCTCAATTAGTCAGCAACCATAGTCCCGCCC
CTAACTCCGCCCATCCCGCCCCTAACTCCGCCCAGTTCCGCCCATTCTCCGCCCCATGGCTGACTAATTT
TTTTTATTTATGCAGAGGCCGAGGCCGCCTCTGCCTCTGAGCTATTCCAGAAGTAGTGAGGAGGCTTTTT
TGGAGGCCTAGGCTTTTGCAAAAAGCTCCCGGGAGCTTGTATATCCATTTTCGGATCTGATCAGCACGTG
TTGACAATTAATCATCGGCATAGTATATCGGCATAGTATAATACGACAAGGTGAGGAACTAAACCATGGC
CAAGTTGACCAGTGCCGTTCCGGTGCTCACCGCGCGCGACGTCGCCGGAGCGGTCGAGTTCTGGACCGAC
CGGCTCGGGTTCTCCCGGGACTTCGTGGAGGACGACTTCGCCGGTGTGGTCCGGGACGACGTGACCCTGT
TCATCAGCGCGGTCCAGGACCAGGTGGTGCCGGACAACACCCTGGCCTGGGTGTGGGTGCGCGGCCTGGA
CGAGCTGTACGCCGAGTGGTCGGAGGTCGTGTCCACGAACTTCCGGGACGCCTCCGGGCCGGCCATGACC
GAGATCGGCGAGCAGCCGTGGGGGCGGGAGTTCGCCCTGCGCGACCCGGCCGGCAACTGCGTGCACTTCG
TGGCCGAGGAGCAGGACTGACACGTGCTACGAGATTTCGATTCCACCGCCGCCTTCTATGAAAGGTTGGG
CTTCGGAATCGTTTTCCGGGACGCCGGCTGGATGATCCTCCAGCGCGGGGATCTCATGCTGGAGTTCTTC
GCCCACCCCAACTTGTTTATTGCAGCTTATAATGGTTACAAATAAAGCAATAGCATCACAAATTTCACAA
ATAAAGCATTTTTTTCACTGCATTCTAGTTGTGGTTTGTCCAAACTCATCAATGTATCTTATCATGTCTG
TATACCGTCGACCTCTAGCTAGAGCTTGGCGTAATCATGGTCATAGCTGTTTCCTGTGTGAAATTGTTAT
CCGCTCACAATTCCACACAACATACGAGCCGGAAGCATAAAGTGTAAAGCCTGGGGTGCCTAATGAGTGA
GCTAACTCACATTAATTGCGTTGCGCTCACTGCCCGCTTTCCAGTCGGGAAACCTGTCGTGCCAGCTGCA
TTAATGAATCGGCCAACGCGCGGGGAGAGGCGGTTTGCGTATTGGGCGCTCTTCCGCTTCCTCGCTCACT
GACTCGCTGCGCTCGGTCGTTCGGCTGCGGCGAGCGGTATCAGCTCACTCAAAGGCGGTAATACGGTTAT
CCACAGAATCAGGGGATAACGCAGGAAAGAACATGTGAGCAAAAGGCCAGCAAAAGGCCAGGAACCGTAA
AAAGGCCGCGTTGCTGGCGTTTTTCCATAGGCTCCGCCCCCCTGACGAGCATCACAAAAATCGACGCTCA
AGTCAGAGGTGGCGAAACCCGACAGGACTATAAAGATACCAGGCGTTTCCCCCTGGAAGCTCCCTCGTGC
GCTCTCCTGTTCCGACCCTGCCGCTTACCGGATACCTGTCCGCCTTTCTCCCTTCGGGAAGCGTGGCGCT
TTCTCATAGCTCACGCTGTAGGTATCTCAGTTCGGTGTAGGTCGTTCGCTCCAAGCTGGGCTGTGTGCAC
GAACCCCCCGTTCAGCCCGACCGCTGCGCCTTATCCGGTAACTATCGTCTTGAGTCCAACCCGGTAAGAC
ACGACTTATCGCCACTGGCAGCAGCCACTGGTAACAGGATTAGCAGAGCGAGGTATGTAGGCGGTGCTAC
AGAGTTCTTGAAGTGGTGGCCTAACTACGGCTACACTAGAAGAACAGTATTTGGTATCTGCGCTCTGCTG
AAGCCAGTTACCTTCGGAAAAAGAGTTGGTAGCTCTTGATCCGGCAAACAAACCACCGCTGGTAGCGGTG
GTTTTTTTGTTTGCAAGCAGCAGATTACGCGCAGAAAAAAAGGATCTCAAGAAGATCCTTTGATCTTTTC
TACGGGGTCTGACGCTCAGTGGAACGAAAACTCACGTTAAGGGATTTTGGTCATGAGATTATCAAAAAGG
ATCTTCACCTAGATCCTTTTAAATTAAAAATGAAGTTTTAAATCAATCTAAAGTATATATGAGTAAACTT
GGTCTGACAGTTACCAATGCTTAATCAGTGAGGCACCTATCTCAGCGATCTGTCTATTTCGTTCATCCAT
AGTTGCCTGACTCCCCGTCGTGTAGATAACTACGATACGGGAGGGCTTACCATCTGGCCCCAGTGCTGCA
ATGATACCGCGAGACCCACGCTCACCGGCTCCAGATTTATCAGCAATAAACCAGCCAGCCGGAAGGGCCG
AGCGCAGAAGTGGTCCTGCAACTTTATCCGCCTCCATCCAGTCTATTAATTGTTGCCGGGAAGCTAGAGT
AAGTAGTTCGCCAGTTAATAGTTTGCGCAACGTTGTTGCCATTGCTACAGGCATCGTGGTGTCACGCTCG
TCGTTTGGTATGGCTTCATTCAGCTCCGGTTCCCAACGATCAAGGCGAGTTACATGATCCCCCATGTTGT
GCAAAAAAGCGGTTAGCTCCTTCGGTCCTCCGATCGTTGTCAGAAGTAAGTTGGCCGCAGTGTTATCACT
CATGGTTATGGCAGCACTGCATAATTCTCTTACTGTCATGCCATCCGTAAGATGCTTTTCTGTGACTGGT
GAGTACTCAACCAAGTCATTCTGAGAATAGTGTATGCGGCGACCGAGTTGCTCTTGCCCGGCGTCAATAC
GGGATAATACCGCGCCACATAGCAGAACTTTAAAAGTGCTCATCATTGGAAAACGTTCTTCGGGGCGAAA
ACTCTCAAGGATCTTACCGCTGTTGAGATCCAGTTCGATGTAACCCACTCGTGCACCCAACTGATCTTCA
GCATCTTTTACTTTCACCAGCGTTTCTGGGTGAGCAAAAACAGGAAGGCAAAATGCCGCAAAAAAGGGAA
TAAGGGCGACACGGAAATGTTGAATACTCATACTCTTCCTTTTTCAATATTATTGAAGCATTTATCAGGG
TTATTGTCTCATGAGCGGATACATATTTGAATGTATTTAGAAAAATAAACAAATAGGGGTTCCGCGCACA
TTTCCCCGAAAAGTGCCACCTGACGTCGACGGATCGGGAGATCTCCCGATCCCCTATGGTGCACTCTCAG
TACAATCTGCTCTGATGCCGCATAGTTAAGCCAGTATCTGCTCCCTGCTTGTGTGTTGGAGGTCGCTGAG
TAGTGCGCGAGCAAAATTTAAGCTACAACAAGGCAAGGCTTGACCGACAATTGCATGAAGAATCTGCTTA
GGGT
Features (pLannotate 1.2.2; 34 found; start..end, strand, type, name):
     48..427     +  enhancer       CMV enhancer: human cytomegalovirus immediate early enhancer
    428..627     +  promoter       CMV promoter: human cytomegalovirus (CMV) immediate early promoter
    645..825     +  LTR            5' LTR (truncated): truncated 5' long terminal repeat (LTR) from HIV-1
    872..997     +  misc_feature   HIV-1 Ψ: packaging signal of human immunodeficiency virus type 1
    981..1344    +  CDS            HIV-1 gag (fragment): gag protein from human immunodeficiency virus 1; gag
   1490..1723    +  misc_feature   RRE: The Rev response element (RRE) of HIV-1 allows for Rev-dependent mRNA export from the nucleus to the cytoplasm.
   2100..2200    +  CDS            Rev (fragment): human immunodeficiency virus 1 (HIV-1) Rev protein; rev; enhances nuclear export of unspliced and incompletely spliced viral mRNAs
   2250..2367    +  misc_feature   cPPT/CTS: central polypurine tract and central termination sequence of HIV-1
   2424..2694    +  protein_bind   tetracycline response element: contains seven copies of the tetracycline operator tetO tetracycline repressor TetR
   2705..2722    +  misc_feature   MCS (fragment): pUC18/19 multiple cloning site
   2727..2765    +  promoter       minimal CMV promoter: human cytomegalovirus (CMV) immediate early promoter
   2894..7795    +  CDS            Pbrm1: PB1_MOUSE - Also known as Baf180, Pb1. Experimental evidence at protein level: Swiss-Prot protein existence level 1. Involved in transcriptional activation and repression of select genes by chromatin remodeling (alteration of DNA-nucleosome topology). Required for the stability of the SWI/SNF chromatin remodeling complex SWI/SNF-B (PBAF). Acts as a negative regulator of cell proliferation. From Mus musculus (Mouse).
   7818..8317    +  promoter       PGK promoter: mouse phosphoglycerate kinase 1 promoter
   8338..8937    +  CDS            PuroR: puromycin N-acetyltransferase; pac from Streptomyces alboniger; confers resistance to puromycin
   8938..8961    +  misc_feature   MCS (fragment): pBluescript multiple cloning site
   8961..9549    +  misc_feature   WPRE: woodchuck hepatitis virus posttranscriptional regulatory element
   9486..10067   +  CDS            nef (fragment): NEF_HV1H2 - Experimental evidence at protein level: Swiss-Prot protein existence level 1. Extracellular Nef protein targets CD4(+) T-lymphocytes for apoptosis by interacting with CXCR4 surface receptors. From Human immunodeficiency virus type 1 group M subtype B (isolate HXB2) (HIV-1).
  10074..10254   +  LTR            5' LTR (truncated): truncated 5' long terminal repeat (LTR) from HIV-1
  10286..10510   +  polyA_signal   bGH poly(A) signal: bovine growth hormone polyadenylation signal
  10514..10535   +  promoter       SV40 promoter (fragment): SV40 enhancer and early promoter
  10556..10984   +  rep_origin     f1 ori (sequence partly withheld): f1 bacteriophage origin of replication; arrow indicates direction of (+) strand synthesis
  10998..11327   +  promoter       SV40 promoter: SV40 enhancer and early promoter
  11375..11422   +  promoter       EM7 promoter: synthetic bacterial promoter&nbsp
  11441..11815   +  CDS            BleoR: antibiotic-binding protein; Sh ble from Streptoalloteichus hindustanus; confers resistance to bleomycin, phleomycin, and Zeocin™
  11825..11950   +  CDS            ble (fragment): BLE_KLEPN - Experimental evidence at protein level: Swiss-Prot protein existence level 1. Binding protein with a strong affinity to the bleomycin family of antibiotics. Binds to CL990; an antimitotic-antibiotic compound. From Klebsiella pneumoniae.
  11945..12066   +  polyA_signal   SV40 poly(A) signal: SV40 polyadenylation signal
  12137..12159   -  protein_bind   lac operator (fragment): The lac repressor binds to the lac operator to inhibit transcription in E. coli. This inhibition can be relieved by adding lactose or isopropyl-β-D-thiogalactopyranoside (IPTG). lac repressor encoded by lacI
  12163..12193   -  promoter       lac promoter: promoter for the E. coli lac operon
  12208..12229   -  protein_bind   CAP binding site: CAP binding activates transcription in the presence of cAMP. E. coli catabolite activator protein
  12242..12334   -  CDS            lacI (fragment): lac repressor; lacI; The lac repressor binds to the lac operator to inhibit transcription in E. coli. This inhibition can be relieved by adding lactose or isopropyl-β-D-thiogalactopyranoside (IPTG).
  12517..13105   -  rep_origin     ori: high-copy-number ColE1/pMB1/pBR322/pUC origin of replication
  13276..14136   -  CDS            AmpR: β-lactamase; bla; confers resistance to ampicillin, carbenicillin, and related antibiotics
  14137..14241   -  promoter       AmpR promoter: bla
  14300..14352   -  misc_feature   bom (fragment): basis of mobility region from pBR322
