[The description below was written by a language model from this plasmid's Addgene catalogue record and pLannotate feature annotations shown in this document.]
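Description:
Fuw PBRM1 mBD2 is a 14,459 nt HIV-1-derived lentiviral transfer plasmid built on the Fuw backbone for conditional, tetracycline-regulated expression of a bromodomain-mutant form of human PBRM1 (also known as BAF180 or PB1), a subunit of the PBAF SWI/SNF chromatin remodelling complex. It is maintained in E. coli through a high-copy ColE1/pUC-type origin with ampicillin resistance, and it also carries an f1 origin. A backbone cassette outside the viral unit contains SV40 and EM7 promoters driving a bleomycin/Zeocin resistance gene.

Viral genomic RNA is transcribed from a CMV enhancer/promoter fused to a truncated 5' LTR. This is followed by the Ψ packaging signal with a gag fragment, the RRE for Rev-dependent nuclear export, and the cPPT/CTS. The payload begins with a tetracycline response element of seven tetO repeats joined to a minimal CMV promoter, so PBRM1 transcription depends on a tetracycline-controlled transactivator, which this plasmid does not encode. The roughly 4.9 kb open reading frame carries the N263A substitution; the name "mBD2" suggests this is a mutation in the second bromodomain. The automated annotation matched this ORF to the mouse Pbrm1 protein entry, whereas the catalogue lists the insert as human, probably reflecting the high similarity of the orthologues. Downstream, a mouse PGK promoter drives puromycin N-acetyltransferase for constitutive selection of transduced mammalian cells. A WPRE then enhances transcript expression, and the unit ends with the 3' LTR region and a bGH polyadenylation signal.

The associated publication examined how individual polybromo-1 bromodomains contribute to chromatin association and tumour suppression in clear cell renal carcinoma. This fits use of the construct for inducible re-expression of the mutant protein in stably transduced cells.
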