Addgene plasmid #121106: Fuw PBRM1 mBD2
Purpose: conditional expression
Depositing lab: Emily Dykhuizen. Depositing organization: Purdue University. Publication: Individual Bromodomains of Polybromo-1 Contribute to Chromatin Association and Tumor Suppression in Clear Cell Renal Carcinoma. Porter EG, Dykhuizen EC. J Biol Chem. 2017 Jan 4. pii: jbc.M116.746875. doi: 10.1074/jbc.M116.746875. PubMed 28053089.
Backbone
  Vector backbone: Fuw
  Vector type: Lentiviral
  Selectable markers: Puromycin
Growth in bacteria
  Bacterial resistance: Ampicillin, 100 μg/mL
  Growth temperature: 37°C
  Growth strain: NEB Stable
  Copy number: High Copy
Gene/Insert
  Gene/Insert name: PBRM1 (N263A)
  Species: H. sapiens (human)
  Mutation: PBRM1 (N263A)
  Entrez Gene: PBRM1 (a.k.a. BAF180, PB1, RCC, SMARCH1)
  Cloning method: Restriction Enzyme; 5′ cloning site Unknown (unknown if destroyed); 3′ cloning site Unknown (unknown if destroyed)
Terms and licenses: Academic/Nonprofit Terms; Industry Terms: Not Available to Industry
How to cite: Fuw PBRM1 mBD2 was a gift from Emily Dykhuizen (Addgene plasmid # 121106 ; http://n2t.net/addgene:121106 ; RRID:Addgene_121106)
